Addgene plasmid #64230: pMSCV-PIG-miR-26a-2
Purpose: Expresses miR-26a-2 in mammalian cells
Depositing lab: Joshua Mendell. Depositing organization: Johns Hopkins University and School of Medicine. Publication: Widespread microRNA repression by Myc contributes to tumorigenesis. Chang TC, Yu D, Lee YS, Wentzel EA, Arking DE, West KM, Dang CV, Thomas-Tikhonenko A, Mendell JT. Nat Genet. 2008 Jan;40(1):43-50. Epub 2007 Dec 9. 10.1038/ng.2007.30 PubMed 18066065.
Backbone
  Vector backbone: MSCV PIG
  Backbone manufacturer: Scott Lowe
  Backbone size w/o insert (bp): 7658
  Total vector size (bp): 7976
  Vector type: Mammalian Expression, Retroviral
Growth in bacteria
  Bacterial resistance: Ampicillin, 100 μg/mL
  Growth temperature: 37°C
  Growth strain: Stbl4
  Copy number: High Copy
Gene/Insert
  Gene/Insert name: miR-26a-2
  Species: H. sapiens (human)
  Insert size (bp): 313
  GenBank ID: NR_029847
  Entrez Gene: MIR26A2 (a.k.a. MIRN26A2)
  Cloning method: Restriction Enzyme; 5′ cloning site XhoI (not destroyed); 3′ cloning site XhoI (not destroyed)
  Sequencing primers: 5′ TTGAACCTCCTCGTTCGACC; 3′ GATGTGGAATGTGTGCGAGG
Terms and licenses: Academic/Nonprofit Terms; Industry Terms: Not Available to Industry
How to cite: pMSCV-PIG-miR-26a-2 was a gift from Joshua Mendell (Addgene plasmid # 64230 ; http://n2t.net/addgene:64230 ; RRID:Addgene_64230)
