[The description below was written by a language model from this plasmid's Addgene catalogue record and pLannotate feature annotations shown in this document.]
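Description:
pMSCV-PIG-miR-26a-2 is a gammaretroviral expression plasmid built on the MSCV PIG (Puro-IRES-GFP) backbone, designed to deliver the human microRNA miR-26a-2 into mammalian cells. It is about 8 kb in total. In bacteria it is maintained through a high-copy ColE1/pUC-type origin and selected with ampicillin via the β-lactamase gene. The small lac, rop, bom, TcR and env fragments annotated outside the viral region appear to be non-functional remnants of earlier cloning vectors.

The transferable region is bounded by murine embryonic stem cell virus 5′ and 3′ LTRs. Downstream of the 5′ LTR lie the MESV Ψ packaging signal and a truncated, start-codon-less MMLV gag segment, which together allow the genomic RNA to be encapsidated when gag, pol and env are supplied in trans by a packaging cell line. The roughly 313 bp human genomic fragment containing the mir-26 precursor hairpin was cloned into an XhoI site just after this region. No separate promoter is annotated upstream of it, so it is presumably transcribed from the 5′ LTR as part of the viral transcript and then processed by the cellular microRNA machinery. Because the same XhoI site was used at both ends, the cloning was non-directional; the annotation shows the hairpin in the sense orientation.

Following the insert, a mouse PGK promoter drives a bicistronic cassette of puromycin N-acetyltransferase, an EMCV IRES and EGFP. Transduced cells can therefore be selected with puromycin and tracked or sorted by green fluorescence. The construct is suited to stable enforced expression of miR-26a-2, and the associated publication concerns microRNA repression by Myc in tumorigenesis.
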