Features (pLannotate 1.2.2; 22 found; start..end, strand, type, name):
    579..920     +  misc_feature   MESV Ψ: packaging signal of murine embryonic stem cell virus
    987..1403    +  CDS            gag (truncated): truncated Moloney murine leukemia virus (MMLV) gag gene lacking the start codon
   1554..1627    +  ncRNA          mir-26: Accession: RF00244 - mir-26 microRNA precursor family
   1757..2256    +  promoter       PGK promoter: mouse phosphoglycerate kinase 1 promoter
   2277..2876    +  CDS            PuroR: puromycin N-acetyltransferase; pac from Streptomyces alboniger; confers resistance to puromycin
   3042..3504    +  misc_feature   IRES: internal ribosome entry site (IRES) of the encephalomyocarditis virus (EMCV)
   3518..4237    +  CDS            EGFP: the original enhanced GFP (Yang et al., 1996) mammalian codon-optimized
   4254..4280    +  misc_feature   MCS (fragment): pBluescript multiple cloning site
   4339..4853    +  LTR            3' LTR: 3' long terminal repeat from murine embryonic stem cell virus
   5046..5062    -  protein_bind   lac operator: The lac repressor binds to the lac operator to inhibit transcription in E. coli. This inhibition can be relieved by adding lactose or isopropyl-β-D-thiogalactopyranoside (IPTG). lac repressor encoded by lacI
   5070..5100    -  promoter       lac promoter: promoter for the E. coli lac operon
   5115..5136    -  protein_bind   CAP binding site: CAP binding activates transcription in the presence of cAMP. E. coli catabolite activator protein
   5149..5241    -  CDS            lacI (fragment): lac repressor; lacI; The lac repressor binds to the lac operator to inhibit transcription in E. coli. This inhibition can be relieved by adding lactose or isopropyl-β-D-thiogalactopyranoside (IPTG).
   5424..6012    -  rep_origin     ori: high-copy-number ColE1/pMB1/pBR322/pUC origin of replication
   6183..7043    -  CDS            AmpR: β-lactamase; bla; confers resistance to ampicillin, carbenicillin, and related antibiotics
   7044..7148    -  promoter       AmpR promoter: bla
   7243..7278    +  CDS            rop (fragment): Rop protein, which maintains plasmids at low copy number; rop
   7380..7479    +  misc_feature   bom (fragment): basis of mobility region from pBR322
   7485..7634    -  CDS            lacZα (fragment): LacZα fragment of β-galactosidase; lacZ fragment
   7634..7835    -  CDS            TcR (fragment): tetracycline efflux protein; tet; confers resistance to tetracycline
   7836..7934    +  CDS            env (fragment): murine leukemia virus gPr80 envelope polyprotein precursor; env; proteolytically cleaved into gp70SU and p15TM subunits
   7976..515     +  LTR            5' LTR (across the origin): 5' long terminal repeat from murine embryonic stem cell virus
>Addgene plasmid #64230 | pMSCV-PIG-miR-26a-2 | depositor full sequence | sequence record 129761 | Full plasmid sequence
TGAAAGACCCCACCTGTAGGTTTGGCAAGCTAGCTTAAGTAACGCCATTTTGCAAGGCATGGAAAATACA
TAACTGAGAATAGAGAAGTTCAGATCAAGGTTAGGAACAGAGAGACAGCAGAATATGGGCCAAACAGGAT
ATCTGTGGTAAGCAGTTCCTGCCCCGGCTCAGGGCCAAGAACAGATGGTCCCCAGATGCGGTCCCGCCCT
CAGCAGTTTCTAGAGAACCATCAGATGTTTCCAGGGTGCCCCAAGGACCTGAAATGACCCTGTGCCTTAT
TTGAACTAACCAATCAGTTCGCTTCTCGCTTCTGTTCGCGCGCTTCTGCTCCCCGAGCTCAATAAAAGAG
CCCACAACCCCTCACTCGGCGCGCCAGTCCTCCGATAGACTGCGTCGCCCGGGTACCCGTATTCCCAATA
AAGCCTCTTGCTGTTTGCATCCGAATCGTGGACTCGCTGATCCTTGGGAGGGTCTCCTCAGATTGATTGA
CTGCCCACCTCGGGGGTCTTTCATTTGGAGGTTCCACCGAGATTTGGAGACCCCTGCCCAGGGACCACCG
ACCCCCCCGCCGGGAGGTAAGCTGGCCAGCGGTCGTTTCGTGTCTGTCTCTGTCTTTGTGCGTGTTTGTG
CCGGCATCTAATGTTTGCGCCTGCGTCTGTACTAGTTAGCTAACTAGCTCTGTATCTGGCGGACCCGTGG
TGGAACTGACGAGTTCTGAACACCCGGCCGCAACCCTGGGAGACGTCCCAGGGACTTTGGGGGCCGTTTT
TGTGGCCCGACCTGAGGAAGGGAGTCGATGTGGAATCCGACCCCGTCAGGATATGTGGTTCTGGTAGGAG
ACGAGAACCTAAAACAGTTCCCGCCTCCGTCTGAATTTTTGCTTTCGGTTTGGAACCGAAGCCGCGCGTC
TTGTCTGCTGCAGCGCTGCAGCATCGTTCTGTGTTGTCTCTGTCTGACTGTGTTTCTGTATTTGTCTGAA
AATTAGGGCCAGACTGTTACCACTCCCTTAAGTTTGACCTTAGGTCACTGGAAAGATGTCGAGCGGATCG
CTCACAACCAGTCGGTAGATGTCAAGAAGAGACGTTGGGTTACCTTCTGCTCTGCAGAATGGCCAACCTT
TAACGTCGGATGGCCGCGAGACGGCACCTTTAACCGAGACCTCATCACCCAGGTTAAGATCAAGGTCTTT
TCACCTGGCCCGCATGGACACCCAGACCAGGTCCCCTACATCGTGACCTGGGAAGCCTTGGCTTTTGACC
CCCCTCCCTGGGTCAAGCCCTTTGTACACCCTAAGCCTCCGCCTCCTCTTCCTCCATCCGCCCCGTCTCT
CCCCCTTGAACCTCCTCGTTCGACCCCGCCTCGATCCTCCCTTTATCCAGCCCTCACTCCTTCTCTAGGC
GCCGGAATTAGATCTCTCGAGCGGCAGGGTGTCTGTCTAGTCTATGGTCATTGAGGGGAAAAAGTCACTT
CTCCCTGGTGCAATTCATTACCTAATCATGACCTGGACAGACTGTCCTGTCGGAGCCAAGGACAGAAAGC
TCCCATAGAGGCTGTGGCTGGATTCAAGTAATCCAGGATAGGCTGTTTCCATCTGTGAGGCCTATTCTTG
ATTACTTGTTTCTGGAGGCAGCTGATGGTCCGCCGCCGGAAACAGAGATGGCTCCTGGGACATGGTGTGT
GCGCTTCTTCCTGAGCCAGGTTGAGGTTGGGACCACTGATCCATTGGAAGCCTGCTCGAGGTTAACGAAT
TCTACCGGGTAGGGGAGGCGCTTTTCCCAAGGCAGTCTGGAGCATGCGCTTTAGCAGCCCCGCTGGGCAC
TTGGCGCTACACAAGTGGCCTCTGGCCTCGCACACATTCCACATCCACCGGTAGGCGCCAACCGGCTCCG
TTCTTTGGTGGCCCCTTCGCGCCACCTTCTACTCCTCCCCTAGTCAGGAAGTTCCCCCCCGCCCCGCAGC
TCGCGTCGTGCAGGACGTGACAAATGGAAGTAGCACGTCTCACTAGTCTCGTGCAGATGGACAGCACCGC
TGAGCAATGGAAGCGGGTAGGCCTTTGGGGCAGCGGCCAATAGCAGCTTTGCTCCTTCGCTTTCTGGGCT
CAGAGGCTGGGAAGGGGTGGGTCCGGGGGCGGGCTCAGGGGCGGGCTCAGGGGCGGGGCGGGCGCCCGAA
GGTCCTCCGGAGGCCCGGCATTCTGCACGCTTCAAAAGCGCACGTCTGCCGCGCTGTTCTCCTCTTCCTC
ATCTCCGGGCCTTTCGACCTGCAGCCCAAGCTTACCATGACCGAGTACAAGCCCACGGTGCGCCTCGCCA
CCCGCGACGACGTCCCCAGGGCCGTACGCACCCTCGCCGCCGCGTTCGCCGACTACCCCGCCACGCGCCA
CACCGTCGATCCGGACCGCCACATCGAGCGGGTCACCGAGCTGCAAGAACTCTTCCTCACGCGCGTCGGG
CTCGACATCGGCAAGGTGTGGGTCGCGGACGACGGCGCCGCGGTGGCGGTCTGGACCACGCCGGAGAGCG
TCGAAGCGGGGGCGGTGTTCGCCGAGATCGGCCCGCGCATGGCCGAGTTGAGCGGTTCCCGGCTGGCCGC
GCAGCAACAGATGGAAGGCCTCCTGGCGCCGCACCGGCCCAAGGAGCCCGCGTGGTTCCTGGCCACCGTC
GGCGTCTCGCCCGACCACCAGGGCAAGGGTCTGGGCAGCGCCGTCGTGCTCCCCGGAGTGGAGGCGGCCG
AGCGCGCCGGGGTGCCCGCCTTCCTGGAGACCTCCGCGCCCCGCAACCTCCCCTTCTACGAGCGGCTCGG
CTTCACCGTCACCGCCGACGTCGAGGTGCCCGAAGGACCGCGCACCTGGTGCATGACCCGCAAGCCCGGT
GCCTGACGCCCGCCCCACGACCCGCAGCGCCCGACCGAAAGGAGCGCACGACCCCATGCATCGAATTCCG
CCCCCCCCCCCTAACGTTACTGGCCGAAGCCGCTTGGAATAAGGCCGGTGTGCGTTTGTCTATATGTTAT
TTTCCACCATATTGCCGTCTTTTGGCAATGTGAGGGCCCGGAAACCTGGCCCTGTCTTCTTGACGAGCAT
TCCTAGGGGTCTTTCCCCTCTCGCCAAAGGAATGCAAGGTCTGTTGAATGTCGTGAAGGAAGCAGTTCCT
CTGGAAGCTTCTTGAAGACAAACAACGTCTGTAGCGACCCTTTGCAGGCAGCGGAACCCCCCACCTGGCG
ACAGGTGCCTCTGCGGCCAAAAGCCACGTGTATAAGATACACCTGCAAAGGCGGCACAACCCCAGTGCCA
CGTTGTGAGTTGGATAGTTGTGGAAAGAGTCAAATGGCTCTCCTCAAGCGTATTCAACAAGGGGCTGAAG
GATGCCCAGAAGGTACCCCATTGTATGGGATCTGATCTGGGGCCTCGGTGCACATGCTTTACATGTGTTT
AGTCGAGGTTAAAAAAACGTCTAGGCCCCCCGAACCACGGGGACGTGGTTTTCCTTTGAAAAACACGATG
ATAATATGGCCACAACCATGGTGAGCAAGGGCGAGGAGCTGTTCACCGGGGTGGTGCCCATCCTGGTCGA
GCTGGACGGCGACGTAAACGGCCACAAGTTCAGCGTGTCTGGCGAGGGCGAGGGCGATGCCACCTACGGC
AAGCTGACCCTGAAGTTCATCTGCACCACCGGCAAGCTGCCCGTGCCCTGGCCCACCCTCGTGACCACCC
TGACCTACGGCGTGCAGTGCTTCAGCCGCTACCCCGACCACATGAAGCAGCACGACTTCTTCAAGTCCGC
CATGCCCGAAGGCTACGTCCAGGAGCGCACCATCTTCTTCAAGGACGACGGCAACTACAAGACCCGCGCC
GAGGTGAAGTTCGAGGGCGACACCCTGGTGAACCGCATCGAGCTGAAGGGCATCGACTTCAAGGAGGACG
GCAACATCCTGGGGCACAAGCTGGAGTACAACTACAACAGCCACAACGTCTATATCATGGCCGACAAGCA
GAAGAACGGCATCAAGGCGAACTTCAAGATCCGCCACAACATCGAGGACGGCAGCGTGCAGCTCGCCGAC
CACTACCAGCAGAACACCCCCATCGGCGACGGCCCCGTGCTGCTGCCCGACAACCACTACCTGAGCACCC
AGTCCGCCCTGAGCAAAGACCCCAACGAGAAGCGCGATCACATGGTCCTGCTGGAGTTCGTGACCGCCGC
CGGGATCACTCTCGGCATGGACGAGCTGTACAAGTAATGAATTAATTAAGAATTATCAAGCTTATCGATA
CCGTCGACCTGCAGCCAAGCTTATCGATAAAATAAAAGATTTTATTTAGTCTCCAGAAAAAGGGGGGAAT
GAAAGACCCCACCTGTAGGTTTGGCAAGCTAGCTTAAGTAACGCCATTTTGCAAGGCATGGAAAATACAT
AACTGAGAATAGAGAAGTTCAGATCAAGGTTAGGAACAGAGAGACAGCAGAATATGGGCCAAACAGGATA
TCTGTGGTAAGCAGTTCCTGCCCCGGCTCAGGGCCAAGAACAGATGGTCCCCAGATGCGGTCCCGCCCTC
AGCAGTTTCTAGAGAACCATCAGATGTTTCCAGGGTGCCCCAAGGACCTGAAATGACCCTGTGCCTTATT
TGAACTAACCAATCAGTTCGCTTCTCGCTTCTGTTCGCGCGCTTCTGCTCCCCGAGCTCAATAAAAGAGC
CCACAACCCCTCACTCGGCGCGCCAGTCCTCCGATAGACTGCGTCGCCCGGGTACCCGTGTATCCAATAA
ACCCTCTTGCAGTTGCATCCGACTTGTGGTCTCGCTGTTCCTTGGGAGGGTCTCCTCTGAGTGATTGACT
ACCCGTCAGCGGGGGTCTTTCATGGGTAACAGTTTCTTGAAGTTGGAGAACAACATTCTGAGGGTAGGAG
TCGAATATTAAGTAATCCTGACTCAATTAGCCACTGTTTTGAATCCACATACTCCAATACTCCTGAAATA
GTTCATTATGGACAGCGCAGAAGAGCTGGGGAGAATTAATTCGTAATCATGGTCATAGCTGTTTCCTGTG
TGAAATTGTTATCCGCTCACAATTCCACACAACATACGAGCCGGAAGCATAAAGTGTAAAGCCTGGGGTG
CCTAATGAGTGAGCTAACTCACATTAATTGCGTTGCGCTCACTGCCCGCTTTCCAGTCGGGAAACCTGTC
GTGCCAGCTGCATTAATGAATCGGCCAACGCGCGGGGAGAGGCGGTTTGCGTATTGGGCGCTCTTCCGCT
TCCTCGCTCACTGACTCGCTGCGCTCGGTCGTTCGGCTGCGGCGAGCGGTATCAGCTCACTCAAAGGCGG
TAATACGGTTATCCACAGAATCAGGGGATAACGCAGGAAAGAACATGTGAGCAAAAGGCCAGCAAAAGGC
CAGGAACCGTAAAAAGGCCGCGTTGCTGGCGTTTTTCCATAGGCTCCGCCCCCCTGACGAGCATCACAAA
AATCGACGCTCAAGTCAGAGGTGGCGAAACCCGACAGGACTATAAAGATACCAGGCGTTTCCCCCTGGAA
GCTCCCTCGTGCGCTCTCCTGTTCCGACCCTGCCGCTTACCGGATACCTGTCCGCCTTTCTCCCTTCGGG
AAGCGTGGCGCTTTCTCATAGCTCACGCTGTAGGTATCTCAGTTCGGTGTAGGTCGTTCGCTCCAAGCTG
GGCTGTGTGCACGAACCCCCCGTTCAGCCCGACCGCTGCGCCTTATCCGGTAACTATCGTCTTGAGTCCA
ACCCGGTAAGACACGACTTATCGCCACTGGCAGCAGCCACTGGTAACAGGATTAGCAGAGCGAGGTATGT
AGGCGGTGCTACAGAGTTCTTGAAGTGGTGGCCTAACTACGGCTACACTAGAAGGACAGTATTTGGTATC
TGCGCTCTGCTGAAGCCAGTTACCTTCGGAAAAAGAGTTGGTAGCTCTTGATCCGGCAAACAAACCACCG
CTGGTAGCGGTGGTTTTTTTGTTTGCAAGCAGCAGATTACGCGCAGAAAAAAAGGATCTCAAGAAGATCC
TTTGATCTTTTCTACGGGGTCTGACGCTCAGTGGAACGAAAACTCACGTTAAGGGATTTTGGTCATGAGA
TTATCAAAAAGGATCTTCACCTAGATCCTTTTAAATTAAAAATGAAGTTTTAAATCAATCTAAAGTATAT
ATGAGTAAACTTGGTCTGACAGTTACCAATGCTTAATCAGTGAGGCACCTATCTCAGCGATCTGTCTATT
TCGTTCATCCATAGTTGCCTGACTCCCCGTCGTGTAGATAACTACGATACGGGAGGGCTTACCATCTGGC
CCCAGTGCTGCAATGATACCGCGAGACCCACGCTCACCGGCTCCAGATTTATCAGCAATAAACCAGCCAG
CCGGAAGGGCCGAGCGCAGAAGTGGTCCTGCAACTTTATCCGCCTCCATCCAGTCTATTAATTGTTGCCG
GGAAGCTAGAGTAAGTAGTTCGCCAGTTAATAGTTTGCGCAACGTTGTTGCCATTGCTACAGGCATCGTG
GTGTCACGCTCGTCGTTTGGTATGGCTTCATTCAGCTCCGGTTCCCAACGATCAAGGCGAGTTACATGAT
CCCCCATGTTGTGCAAAAAAGCGGTTAGCTCCTTCGGTCCTCCGATCGTTGTCAGAAGTAAGTTGGCCGC
AGTGTTATCACTCATGGTTATGGCAGCACTGCATAATTCTCTTACTGTCATGCCATCCGTAAGATGCTTT
TCTGTGACTGGTGAGTACTCAACCAAGTCATTCTGAGAATAGTGTATGCGGCGACCGAGTTGCTCTTGCC
CGGCGTCAATACGGGATAATACCGCGCCACATAGCAGAACTTTAAAAGTGCTCATCATTGGAAAACGTTC
TTCGGGGCGAAAACTCTCAAGGATCTTACCGCTGTTGAGATCCAGTTCGATGTAACCCACTCGTGCACCC
AACTGATCTTCAGCATCTTTTACTTTCACCAGCGTTTCTGGGTGAGCAAAAACAGGAAGGCAAAATGCCG
CAAAAAAGGGAATAAGGGCGACACGGAAATGTTGAATACTCATACTCTTCCTTTTTCAATATTATTGAAG
CATTTATCAGGGTTATTGTCTCATGAGCGGATACATATTTGAATGTATTTAGAAAAATAAACAAATAGGG
GTTCCGCGCACATTTCCCCGAAAAGTGCCACCTGACGTCTAAGAAACCATTATTATCATGACATTAACCT
ATAAAAATAGGCGTATCACGAGGCCCTTTCGTCTCGCGCGTTTCGGTGATGACGGTGAAAACCTCTGACA
CATGCAGCTCCCGGAGACGGTCACAGCTTGTCTGTAAGCGGATGCCGGGAGCAGACAAGCCCGTCAGGGC
GCGTCAGCGGGTGTTGGCGGGTGTCGGGGCTGGCTTAACTATGCGGCATCAGAGCAGATTGTACTGAGAG
TGCACCATATGCGGTGTGAAATACCGCACAGATGCGTAAGGAGAAAATACCGCATCAGGCGCCATTCGCC
ATTCAGGCTGCGCAACTGTTGGGAAGGGCGATCGGTGCGGGCCTCTTCGCTATTACGCCAGCTGGCGAAA
GGGGGATGTGCTGCAAGGCGATTAAGTTGGGTAACGCCAGGGTTTTCCCAGTCACGACGTTGTAAAACGA
CGGCGCAAGGAATGGTGCATGCAAGGAGATGGCGCCCAACAGTCCCCCGGCCACGGGGCCTGCCACCATA
CCCACGCCGAAACAAGCGCTCATGAGCCCGAAGTGGCGAGCCCGATCTTCCCCATCGGTGATGTCGGCGA
TATAGGCGCCAGCAACCGCACCTGTGGCGCCGGTGATGCCGGCCACGATGCGTCCGGCGTAGAGGCGATT
AGTCCAATTTGTTAAAGACAGGATATCAGTGGTCCAGGCTCTAGTTTTGACTCAACAATATCACCAGCTG
AAGCCTATAGAGTACGAGCCATAGATAAAATAAAAGATTTTATTTAGTCTCCAGAAAAAGGGGGGAA
