>Addgene plasmid #64230 | pMSCV-PIG-miR-26a-2 | addgene partial sequence | sequence record 129759 | pLXSN5 5'-CCCTTGAACCTCCTCGTTCGACC-3'
CAGCCCTCACTCCTTCTCTAGGCGCCGGAATTAGATCTCTCGAGCGGCAGGGTGTCTGTCTAGTCTATGG
TCATTGAGGGGAAAAAGTCACTTCTCCCTGGTGCAATTCATTACCTAATCATGACCTGGACAGACTGTCC
TGTCGGAGCCAAGGACAGAAAGCTCCCATAGAGGCTGTGGCTGGATTCAAGTAATCCAGGATAGGCTGTT
TCCATCTGTGAGGCCTATTCTTGATTACTTGTTTCTGGAGGCAGCTGATGGTCCGCCGCCGGAAACAGAG
ATGGCTCCTGGGACATGGTGTGTGCGCTTCTTCCTGAGCCAGGTTGAGGTTGGGACCACTGATCCATTGG
AAGCCTGCTCGAGGTTAACGAATTCTACCGGGTAGGGGAGGCGCTTTTCCCAAGGCAGTCTGGAGCATGC
GCTTTAGCAGCCCCGCTGGGCACTTGGCGCTACACAAGTGGCCTCTGGCCTCGCACACATTCCACATCCA
CCGGTAGGCGCCAACCGGCTCCGTTCTTTGGTGGCCCCTTCGCGCCACCTTCTACTCCTCCCCTAGTCAG
GAAGTTCCCCCCCGCCCCGCAGCTCGCGTCGTGCAGGACGTGACAAATGGAAGTAGCACGTCTCACTAGT
CTCGTGCAGATGGACAGCACCGCTGAGCAATGGAAGCGGGTAGGCCTTTGGGGCAGCGGCCAATAGCAGC
TTTGCTCCTTCGCTTTCTGGGCTCAGAGGCTGGGAAGGGGTGGGTCCGGGGGCGGGCTCAGGGGCGGGCT
CAGGGGCGGGGCGGGCGCCCGAAGGTCCTCCGGAGGCCCGGCATTCTGCACGCTTCAAAAGCGCACGTCT
GCCGCGCTGTTCTCCTCTTCCTCATCTCCGGGCCTTTCGACCTGCAGCCCAAGCTTACCATGACCGAGTA
CAAGCCCACGGTGCGCCTCGCCACCCGCGACGACGTCCCCAGGGCCGTACGCACCCTCGCCGCCGCGTTC
GCCGACTACCCCGCCACGCGCCACACCGTCGATCCGGACCGCCACATCGAGCGGGTCACCGAGCTGCA
