>Addgene plasmid #64230 | pMSCV-PIG-miR-26a-2 | addgene partial sequence | sequence record 129760 | IRES-F 5'-TGGCTCTCCTCAAGCGTATT-3'
AAGGTACCCCATTGTATGGGATCTGATCTGGGGCCTCGGTGCACATGCTTTACATGTGTTTAGTCGAGGT
TAAAAAAACGTCTAGGCCCCCCGAACCACGGGGACGTGGTTTTCCTTTGAAAAACACGATGATAATATGG
CCACAACCATGGTGAGCAAGGGCGAGGAGCTGTTCACCGGGGTGGTGCCCATCCTGGTCGAGCTGGACGG
CGACGTAAACGGCCACAAGTTCAGCGTGTCTGGCGAGGGCGAGGGCGATGCCACCTACGGCAAGCTGACC
CTGAAGTTCATCTGCACCACCGGCAAGCTGCCCGTGCCCTGGCCCACCCTCGTGACCACCCTGACCTACG
GCGTGCAGTGCTTCAGCCGCTACCCCGACCACATGAAGCAGCACGACTTCTTCAAGTCCGCCATGCCCGA
AGGCTACGTCCAGGAGCGCACCATCTTCTTCAAGGACGACGGCAACTACAAGACCCGCGCCGAGGTGAAG
TTCGAGGGCGACACCCTGGTGAACCGCATCGAGCTGAAGGGCATCGACTTCAAGGAGGACGGCAACATCC
TGGGGCACAAGCTGGAGTACAACTACAACAGCCACAACGTCTATATCATGGCCGACAAGCAGAAGAACGG
CATCAAGGCGAACTTCAAGATCCGCCACAACATCGAGGACGGCAGCGTGCAGCTCGCCGACCACTACCAG
CAGAACACCCCCATCGGCGACGGCCCCGTGCTGCTGCCCGACAACCACTACCTGAGCACCCAGTCCGCCC
TGAGCAAAGACCCCAACGAGAAGCGCGATCACATGGTCCTGCTGGAGTTCGTGACCGCCGCCGGGATCAC
TCTCGGCATGGACGAGCTGTACAAGTAATGAATTAATTAAGAATTATCAAGCTTATCGATACCGTCGACC
TGCAGCCAAGCTTATCGATAAAATAAAAGATTTTATTTAGTCTCCAGAAAAAGGGGGGAATGAAAGACCC
CACCTGTAGGTTTGGCAAGCTAGCTT
